Addgene plasmid #88664: pDONR223-ZNF140
Purpose: Donor Vector containing ZNF140 transcription factor, part of the Human TFome Collection
Depositing lab: Marc Vidal. Depositing organization: Dana-Farber Cancer Institute. Publication: A comprehensive library of human transcription factors for cell fate engineering. Ng AHM, Khoshakhlagh P, Rojo Arias JE, Pasquini G, Wang K, Swiersy A, Shipman SL, Appleton E, Kiaee K, Kohman RE, Vernet A, Dysart M, Leeper K, Saylor W, Huang JY, Graveline A, Taipale J, Hill DE, Vidal M, Melero-Martin JM, Busskamp V, Church GM. Nat Biotechnol. 2021 Apr;39(4):510-519. doi: 10.1038/s41587-020-0742-6. Epub 2020 Nov 30. PubMed 33257861.
Backbone
  Vector backbone: pDONR223
  Backbone manufacturer: Invitrogen
  Backbone size w/o insert (bp): 3000
  Vector type: Gateway Donor Vector
Growth in bacteria
  Bacterial resistance: Spectinomycin, 50 μg/mL
  Growth temperature: 37°C
  Growth strain: DH5alpha
  Copy number: High Copy
Gene/Insert
  Gene/Insert name: ZNF140
  Species: H. sapiens (human)
  Insert size (bp): 1374
  Mutation: Last nucleotide of stop codon removed to allow for Gateway C-terminal fusions
  Entrez Gene: ZNF140 (a.k.a. pHZ-39)
  Cloning method: Gateway Cloning
  Sequencing primers: 5′ M13F(-21); 3′ M13R
Terms and licenses: Academic/Nonprofit Terms; Industry Terms: Not Available to Industry
Depositor comments: Represents the ORFeome subset of the TFome
How to cite: pDONR223-ZNF140 was a gift from Marc Vidal (Addgene plasmid # 88664 ; http://n2t.net/addgene:88664 ; RRID:Addgene_88664)
