[The description below was written by a language model from this plasmid's Addgene catalogue record.]
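Description:
pDONR223-ZNF140 is a Gateway donor-backbone plasmid carrying the open reading frame of human ZNF140, a zinc finger transcription factor, and functions as an entry clone for recombinational cloning. It is built on the pDONR223 backbone (about 3 kb without insert), is maintained at high copy number in standard E. coli cloning strains, and is selected with spectinomycin. The record provides no feature table, so the origin of replication and the exact attachment sites flanking the insert are not listed. As a Gateway-cloned insert in a donor vector, the ORF would be expected to sit between recombination sites that allow its transfer into compatible destination vectors.

The insert is 1374 bp of human ZNF140 coding sequence, modified so that the last nucleotide of the stop codon is removed. This leaves the reading frame open at the 3′ end, so that after transfer into a destination vector the protein can be fused in frame to a C-terminal tag or reporter supplied by that vector. No promoter for expression in eukaryotic cells is recorded. Donor vectors of this kind serve as storage and shuttle plasmids rather than expression constructs, with promoter, tags and host-specific selection coming from the chosen destination vector. M13 forward and reverse primer sites flank the insert for sequence verification.

The plasmid belongs to the Human TFome Collection, a comprehensive library of human transcription factors assembled for cell fate engineering, and represents the subset of that library derived from the ORFeome. Its typical use is as a source clone for generating ZNF140 expression constructs, individually or as part of pooled or arrayed transcription factor screens.
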