>Addgene plasmid #88664 | pDONR223-ZNF140 | depositor partial sequence | sequence record 172268 | insert
ATGTCTCAGGGGTCAGTGACATTCAGAGATGTGGCCATAGACTTCTCCCAGGAGGAGTGGAAATGGCTTC
AGCCTGCTCAAAGAGATTTGTACAGATGTGTAATGTTGGAGAACTATGGCCATCTGGTCTCACTGGGTCT
TTCCATTTCTAAGCCAGATGTGGTTTCCTTATTGGAGCAAGGGAAAGAACCCTGGCTGGGGAAAAGGGAA
GTGAAAAGAGATCTGTTTTCAGTTTCAGAGTCAAGTGGTGAGATCAAAGACTTTTCACCAAAAAATGTCA
TTTATGATGACTCATCCCAGTATTTGATCATGGAAAGAATTCTAAGTCAAGGCCCTGTGTATTCCAGTTT
TAAAGGAGGCTGGAAATGCAAGGATCATACTGAGATGCTGCAAGAAAATCAGGGATGTATTAGGAAAGTA
ACAGTCTCTCATCAAGAAGCCCTGGCTCAACATATGAATATCAGTACTGTGGAGAGGCCCTATGGATGCC
ATGAATGTGGAAAAACTTTTGGTCGACGCTTTTCCCTGGTGTTACACCAGAGGACTCATACTGGAGAGAA
ACCATATGCATGTAAGGAATGTGGCAAAACCTTTAGCCAGATTTCAAACCTTGTGAAACACCAAATGATA
CATACTGGAAAGAAACCCCATGAGTGTAAGGACTGTAATAAAACATTCAGTTACCTTTCATTTCTTATTG
AACACCAGAGAACGCACACTGGGGAGAAACCTTATGAATGTACTGAGTGTGGAAAGGCCTTTAGCCGTGC
CTCCAACCTCACTCGACATCAAAGAATTCACATAGGAAAGAAACAATATATATGTAGGAAATGTGGTAAA
GCATTTAGCAGTGGCTCAGAACTCATTCGCCACCAGATTACACATACTGGAGAGAAACCTTATGAATGCA
TTGAATGTGGGAAGGCATTTCGCCGTTTCTCACACCTTACTCGACATCAGAGCATCCATACAACCAAAAC
CCCGTATGAATGTAATGAATGTAGGAAAGCTTTCCGTTGTCACTCATTCCTTATTAAACATCAGAGAATT
CATGCTGGAGAAAAGCTCTATGAATGTGATGAATGTGGTAAAGTTTTCACTTGGCATGCATCCCTTATTC
AACATACGAAGAGTCACACTGGAGAGAAACCCTATGCGTGTGCTGAATGTGATAAAGCCTTCAGCCGGAG
CTTTTCCCTCATTCTACATCAGAGAACTCATACTGGAGAGAAACCCTATGTATGTAAGGTATGCAACAAA
TCCTTCAGCTGGAGCTCAAACCTTGCTAAACATCAGAGGACACACACTCTTGACAACCCCTATGAATATG
AAAATTCATTTAATTACCACTCATTCCTTACTGAACACCAGTGA
